Addgene plasmid #97411: pAAV_Thy1StTA
Purpose: TET driver for amplified expression in cortical neurons
Depositing lab: Tetsuo Yamamori. Depositing organization: RIKEN Center for Brain Science. Publication: Long-Term Two-Photon Calcium Imaging of Neuronal Populations with Subcellular Resolution in Adult Non-human Primates. Sadakane O, Masamizu Y, Watakabe A, Terada S, Ohtsuka M, Takaji M, Mizukami H, Ozawa K, Kawasaki H, Matsuzaki M, Yamamori T. Cell Rep. 2015 Dec 1;13(9):1989-99. doi: 10.1016/j.celrep.2015.10.050. Epub 2015 Nov 19. PubMed 26655910.
Backbone
  Vector backbone: pAAV
  Backbone manufacturer: Stratagene
  Backbone size w/o insert (bp): 6329
  Total vector size (bp): 7076
  Modifications to backbone: mouse thy1PSs promoter
  Vector type: Mammalian Expression, AAV
Growth in bacteria
  Bacterial resistance: Ampicillin, 100 μg/mL
  Growth temperature: 37°C
  Growth strain: NEB Stable
  Copy number: High Copy
Gene/Insert
  Gene/Insert name: tTA (alt name: tTA2, tet-advanced)
  Species: E. coli, herpes simplex virus
  Insert size (bp): 747
  Promoter: mouse thy1PSs
  Cloning method: Unknown
  Sequencing primers: 5′ GGGTATGATGCCTGTCCAGC; 3′ TTATTAGGACAAGGCTGGTG
Terms and licenses: Academic/Nonprofit Terms; Industry Terms: Not Available to Industry
Depositor comments: The thy1S promoter used in this vector was originally provided by Dr. Kawaski in Kanazawa university. The reference for the original work is "Ako et al (2011) Simultaneous visualization of multiple neuronal properties with single-cell resolution in the living rodent brain. Mol Cell Neurosci 48:246–257." We shortened their sequence to accommodate in the AAV vector. It was originally used to sparsely label the marmoset neurons (ref: Sadakane et al. In Vivo Two-Photon Imaging of Dendritic Spines in Marmoset Neocortex(1,2,3). eNeuro. 2015 Sep17;2(4).). For two-photon calcium imaging, we used the vector at high concentration, at which condition, there seems to be low cell type specificity.
How to cite: pAAV_Thy1StTA was a gift from Tetsuo Yamamori (Addgene plasmid # 97411 ; http://n2t.net/addgene:97411 ; RRID:Addgene_97411)
