[The description below was written by a language model from this plasmid's Addgene catalogue record and pLannotate feature annotations shown in this document.]
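Description:
pAAV_Thy1StTA is an adeno-associated virus transfer plasmid built on the Stratagene pAAV backbone. It is intended for packaging into recombinant AAV and delivery to mammalian neurons. In bacteria it is maintained through a high-copy ColE1/pUC-type origin and selected with ampicillin via the bla gene; an f1 origin is also present. The expression cassette lies between AAV2 inverted terminal repeats, which supply the signals for replication and encapsidation of the vector genome. The automated annotation finds the downstream ITR intact but detects the upstream one only as two short fragments. This may reflect the difficulty of sequencing and matching these repeats.

The payload is the tetracycline-controlled transactivator tTA (also listed as tTA2 or tet-advanced), a fusion of the E. coli Tet repressor with minimal activation-domain repeats from herpes simplex virus VP16. The feature table labels this reading frame as a fragment of rtTA3 plus a VP48 domain. That call most likely reflects the close sequence similarity between the Tet-Off and Tet-On transactivators, since the catalogue entry identifies the insert as tTA. Expression is driven by a shortened version of the mouse thy1S promoter, trimmed to fit AAV capacity. This promoter is not annotated in the table but presumably occupies the long unannotated region upstream of the coding sequence. A human growth hormone polyadenylation signal terminates the transcript.

The construct acts as a TET driver. When co-delivered with a second vector carrying a Tet-responsive promoter, the tTA it produces amplifies expression of the responder gene in cortical neurons. The depositor notes its use for sparse neuronal labelling in marmoset and, at high concentration, for two-photon calcium imaging. At that higher concentration, cell-type specificity appeared to be low.
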