Features (pLannotate 1.2.2; 13 found; start..end, strand, type, name):
     72..99      +  repeat_region  AAV2 ITR (fragment): inverted terminal repeat of adeno-associated virus serotype 2 inverted
    128..155     +  repeat_region  AAV2 ITR (fragment): inverted terminal repeat of adeno-associated virus serotype 2 inverted
   3112..3809    +  CDS            rtTA3 (fragment): reverse tetracycline transactivator 3 activates expression from Tet-responsive promoters in the presence of doxycycline
   3739..3849    +  CDS            VP48: 3 tandem repeats of the minimal activation domain of herpes simplex virus VP16 (Cheng et al., 2013)
   3873..4349    +  polyA_signal   hGH poly(A) signal: human growth hormone polyadenylation signal
   4389..4529    +  repeat_region  AAV2 ITR: inverted terminal repeat of adeno-associated virus serotype 2 inverted
   4534..4585    -  misc_feature   bom (fragment): basis of mobility region from pBR322
   4604..5059    +  rep_origin     f1 ori (sequence partly withheld): f1 bacteriophage origin of replication; arrow indicates direction of (+) strand synthesis
   5060..5109    -  misc_feature   bom (fragment): basis of mobility region from pBR322
   5211..5246    -  CDS            rop (fragment): Rop protein, which maintains plasmids at low copy number; rop
   5341..5445    +  promoter       AmpR promoter: bla
   5446..6306    +  CDS            AmpR: β-lactamase; bla; confers resistance to ampicillin, carbenicillin, and related antibiotics
   6477..7065    +  rep_origin     ori: high-copy-number ColE1/pMB1/pBR322/pUC origin of replication
>Addgene plasmid #97411 | pAAV_Thy1StTA | addgene full sequence | sequence record 201643 | Addgene NGS Result
ACGCCAGCAACGCGGCCTTTTTACGGTTCCTGGCCTTTTGCTGGCCTTTTGCTCACATGTCCTGCAGGCA
GCTGCGCGCTCGCTCGCTCACTGAGGCCGCCCGGGCGTCGGGCGACCTTTGGTCGCCCGGCCTCAGTGAG
CGAGCGAGCGCGCAGAGAGGGAGTGGCCAACTCCATCACTAGGGGTTCCTGCGGCCGCACGCGTGGTTAT
CCAGGCTTCTGAAGGTTCAAGCAAAGAAAGGGTTACAACCTTAAAAGGAGAGCGTCCCGGGGTATGGGTA
GAAGACTGCTCCACCCCGACCCCCAGGGTCCCTAACCGTCTTTTCCCTGGGCGAGTCAGCCCAATCACAG
GACTGAGAGTGCCTCTTTAGTAGCAGCAAGCCACTTCGGACACCCAAATGGAACACCTCCAGTCAGCCCT
CGCCGACCACCCCACCCCCTCCATCCTTTTCCCTCAGCCTCCGATTGGCTGAATCTAGAGTCCCTCCCTG
CTCCCCCCTCTCTCCCCACCCCTGGTGAAAACTGCGGGCTTCAGCGCTGGGTGCAGCAACTGGAGGCGTT
GGCGCACCAGGAGGAGGCTGCAGCTAGGGGAGTCCAGGTGAGAGCAGGCCGACGGGAGGGACCCGCACAT
GCAAGGACCGCCGCAGGGCGAGGATGCAAGCCTTCCCCAGCTACAGTTTTGGGAAAGGATACCAGGGCGC
TCCTATATGGGGGCGCGGGAACTGGGGAAAGAAGGTGCTCCCAGGTCGAGGTGGGAGAGGAAGGCAGTGC
GGGGTCACGGGCTTTCTCCCTGCTAACGGACGCTTTCGAAGAGTGGGTGCCGGAGGAGAACCATGAGGAA
GGACATCAAGGACAGCCTTTGGTCCCCAAGCTCAAATCGCTTTAGTGGTGCGAATAGAGGGAGGAGGTGG
GTGGCAAACTGGAGGGAGTCCCCAGCGGGTGACCTCGTGGCTGGCTGGGTGCGGGGCACCGCAGGTAAGA
AAACCGCAATGTTGCGGGAGGGGACTGGGTGGCAGGCGCGGGGGAGGGGAAAGCTAGAAAGGATGCGAGG
GAGCGGAGGGGGGAGGGAGCGGGAGAATCTCAACTGGTAGAGGAAGATTAAAATGAGGAAATAGCATCAG
GGTGGGGTTAGCCAAGCCGGGCCTCAGGGAAAGGGCGCAAAGTTTGTCTGGGTGTGGGCTTAGGTGGGCT
GGGTATGAGATTCGGGGCGCCGAAAACACTGCTGCGCCTCTGCCAAATCACGCTACCCCTGTATCTAGTT
CTGCCAGGCTTCTCCAGCCCCAGCCCCAATTCTTTTCTCTAGTGTTCCCCCTTCCCTCCCCTGAATCTCA
AGCCCACACTCCCTCCTCCATAACCCACTGTTATCAAATCTAAGTCATTTGCCACCCAACAACCATCAGG
AGGCGGAAGCAGACGGGAGGAGTTTGAGATCAACTTGGGCTACATCACGAGTTCCAGGCTCACCAAGGCT
TCTTAAGGAGACCTTGTCTCTAAAATTAATTAATTAATTAATTAATAGTCCCCTTTCTCTGCCACAGAAC
CTTGGGATCTGGCTCCTGGTCGCAGCTCCCCCCACCCCAGGCTGACATTCACTGCCATAGCCCATCCGGA
AATCCTAGTCTATTTCCCCATGGATCTTGAACTGCAGAGAGAATGGCAGAGTGGCCCGCCCTGTGCAAAG
GATGTTCCTAGCCTAGGTGGAGCTCGCGAACTCGCAGACTGTGCCTCTCTTGGGCAAGGACAGGCTAGAC
AGCCTGCCGGTGTGTTGAGCTAGGGCACTGTGGGGAAGGCAGAGAACCTGTGCAGGGCAGCAATGAACAC
AGGACCAGAAAACTGCAGCCCTAGGAACACTCAAGAGCTGGCCATTTGCAAGCATCTCTGGCCTCCGTGC
TTCTCACTCATGTCCCATGTCTTATACAGGCCTCTGTGGCACCTCGCTTGCCTGATCTCATCCCTAGCCG
TTAAGCTTTCTGCATGACTTATCACTTGGGGCATAATGCTGGATACCTACCATTTTCTTAGACCCCATCA
AAATCCTATTTGAGTGTACGGTTCGGAGAACCTCATTTATCCGGTAAATGTCTTTTACTCTGCTCTCAGG
GAGCTGAGGCAGGACATCCTGAGATACATTGGGAGAGGAGATACAGTTTCAATAAAATAATAGGTTGGGT
GGAGGTACATGCCTATAATGCCACCACTCAGGAAATGGTGGCAGCTTCGTGAGTTTGAGGCCAACCCAAG
AAACATAGTGAAACCCTGTCAGTAAATAAGTAAGCAAGTATTTGAGTATCTACTATATGCTAGGGCTGAC
CTGGACATTAGGGGTCATCTTCTGAACAAACTAGTGCTTGAGGGAGGTATTTGGGGTTTTTGTTTGTTTA
ATGGATCTGAATGAGTTCCAGAGACTGGCTACACAGCGATATGACTGAGCTTAACACCCCTAAAGCATAC
AGTCAGACCAATTAGACAATAAAAGGTATGTATAGCTTACCAAATAAAAAAATTGTATTTTCAAGAGAGT
GTCTGTCTGTGTAGCCCTGGCTGTTCTTGAACTCACTCTGTAGACCAGGCTGGCCTGGAAATCCATCTGC
CTGCCTCTGCCTCTCTGCCTCTCTGCCTCTCTGCCTCTCTCTCTGCCTCTCTCTGCCTCTCTCTGCCCCT
CTCTGCCCCTCTCTGCCCCTCTCTGCCGCCCTCTGCCTTTTGCCCTCTGCCCTCTGTTCTCTGGCCTCTG
CCCTCTGCCCTCTGGCCTCTGGCCTCTGCCTCTGCCTCTTGAGTGCTGGAATCAAAGGTGTGAGCTCTGT
AGGTCTTAAGTTCCAGAAGAAAGTAATGAAGTCACCCAGCAGGGAGGTGCTCAGGGACAGCACAGACACA
CACCCAGGACATAGGCTCCCACTTCCTTGGCTTTCTCTGAGTGGCAAAGGACCTTAGGCAGTGTCACTCC
CTAAGAGAAGGGGATAAAGAGAGGGGCTGAGGTATTCATCATGTGCTCCGTGGATCTCAAGCCCTCAAGG
TAAATGGGGACCCACCTGTCCTACCAGCTGGCTGACCTGTAGCTTTCCCCACCACAGAATCCAAGTCGGA
ACTCTTGGCACCATCGATTGAATTCGCCACCATGTCTAGACTGGACAAGAGCAAAGTCATAAACTCTGCT
CTGGAATTACTCAATGAAGTCGGTATCGAAGGCCTGACGACAAGGAAACTCGCTCAAAAGCTGGGAGTTG
AGCAGCCTACCCTGTACTGGCACGTGAAGAACAAGCGGGCCCTGCTCGATGCCCTGGCAATCGAGATGCT
GGACAGGCATCATACCCACTTCTGCCCCCTGGAAGGCGAGTCATGGCAAGACTTTCTGCGGAACAACGCC
AAGTCATTCCGCTGTGCTCTCCTCTCACATCGCGACGGGGCTAAAGTGCATCTCGGCACCCGCCCAACAG
AGAAACAGTACGAAACCCTGGAAAATCAGCTCGCGTTCCTGTGTCAGCAAGGCTTCTCCCTGGAGAACGC
ACTGTACGCTCTGTCCGCCGTGGGCCACTTTACACTGGGCTGCGTATTGGAGGATCAGGAGCATCAAGTA
GCAAAAGAGGAAAGAGAGACACCTACCACCGATTCTATGCCCCCACTTCTGAGACAAGCAATTGAGCTGT
TCGACCATCAGGGAGCCGAACCTGCCTTCCTTTTCGGCCTGGAACTAATCATATGTGGCCTGGAGAAACA
GCTAAAGTGCGAAAGCGGCGGGCCGGCCGACGCCCTTGACGATTTTGACTTAGACATGCTCCCAGCCGAT
GCCCTTGACGACTTTGACCTTGATATGCTGCCTGCTGACGCTCTTGACGATTTTGACCTTGACATGCTCC
CCGGGTAACTCGAGAGATCTACGGGTGGCATCCCTGTGACCCCTCCCCAGTGCCTCTCCTGGCCCTGGAA
GTTGCCACTCCAGTGCCCACCAGCCTTGTCCTAATAAAATTAAGTTGCATCATTTTGTCTGACTAGGTGT
CCTTCTATAATATTATGGGGTGGAGGGGGGTGGTATGGAGCAAGGGGCAAGTTGGGAAGACAACCTGTAG
GGCCTGCGGGGTCTATTGGGAACCAAGCTGGAGTGCAGTGGCACAATCTTGGCTCACTGCAATCTCCGCC
TCCTGGGTTCAAGCGATTCTCCTGCCTCAGCCTCCCGAGTTGTTGGGATTCCAGGCATGCATGACCAGGC
TCAGCTAATTTTTGTTTTTTTGGTAGAGACGGGGTTTCACCATATTGGCCAGGCTGGTCTCCAACTCCTA
ATCTCAGGTGATCTACCCACCTTGGCCTCCCAAATTGCTGGGATTACAGGCGTGAACCACTGCTCCCTTC
CCTGTCCTTCTGATTTTGTAGGTAACCACGTGCGGACCGAGCGGCCGCAGGAACCCCTAGTGATGGAGTT
GGCCACTCCCTCTCTGCGCGCTCGCTCGCTCACTGAGGCCGGGCGACCAAAGGTCGCCCGACGCCCGGGC
TTTGCCCGGGCGGCCTCAGTGAGCGAGCGAGCGCGCAGCTGCCTGCAGGGGCGCCTGATGCGGTATTTTC
TCCTTACGCATCTGTGCGGTATTTCACACCGCATA
[95 nt withheld, positions 4586-4680]
T
[46 nt withheld, positions 4682-4727]
C
[141 nt withheld, positions 4729-4869]
CCTTTGACGTTGGAGTCCACGTTCTTT
[37 nt withheld, positions 4897-4933]
ACTCTATCTCGGGCTATTCTTTTGATTTATAAGGGATTTTGCCGATTTCGGTCTATTGGTTAAAAAATGA
GCTGATTTAACAAAAATTTAACGCGAATTTTAACAAAATATTAACGTTTACAATTTTATGGTGCACTCTC
AGTACAATCTGCTCTGATGCCGCATAGTTAAGCCAGCCCCGACACCCGCCAACACCCGCTGACGCGCCCT
GACGGGCTTGTCTGCTCCCGGCATCCGCTTACAGACAAGCTGTGACCGTCTCCGGGAGCTGCATGTGTCA
GAGGTTTTCACCGTCATCACCGAAACGCGCGAGACGAAAGGGCCTCGTGATACGCCTATTTTTATAGGTT
AATGTCATGATAATAATGGTTTCTTAGACGTCAGGTGGCACTTTTCGGGGAAATGTGCGCGGAACCCCTA
TTTGTTTATTTTTCTAAATACATTCAAATATGTATCCGCTCATGAGACAATAACCCTGATAAATGCTTCA
ATAATATTGAAAAAGGAAGAGTATGAGTATTCAACATTTCCGTGTCGCCCTTATTCCCTTTTTTGCGGCA
TTTTGCCTTCCTGTTTTTGCTCACCCAGAAACGCTGGTGAAAGTAAAAGATGCTGAAGATCAGTTGGGTG
CACGAGTGGGTTACATCGAACTGGATCTCAACAGCGGTAAGATCCTTGAGAGTTTTCGCCCCGAAGAACG
TTTTCCAATGATGAGCACTTTTAAAGTTCTGCTATGTGGCGCGGTATTATCCCGTATTGACGCCGGGCAA
GAGCAACTCGGTCGCCGCATACACTATTCTCAGAATGACTTGGTTGAGTACTCACCAGTCACAGAAAAGC
ATCTTACGGATGGCATGACAGTAAGAGAATTATGCAGTGCTGCCATAACCATGAGTGATAACACTGCGGC
CAACTTACTTCTGACAACGATCGGAGGACCGAAGGAGCTAACCGCTTTTTTGCACAACATGGGGGATCAT
GTAACTCGCCTTGATCGTTGGGAACCGGAGCTGAATGAAGCCATACCAAACGACGAGCGTGACACCACGA
TGCCTGTAGCAATGGCAACAACGTTGCGCAAACTATTAACTGGCGAACTACTTACTCTAGCTTCCCGGCA
ACAATTAATAGACTGGATGGAGGCGGATAAAGTTGCAGGACCACTTCTGCGCTCGGCCCTTCCGGCTGGC
TGGTTTATTGCTGATAAATCTGGAGCCGGTGAGCGTGGGTCTCGCGGTATCATTGCAGCACTGGGGCCAG
ATGGTAAGCCCTCCCGTATCGTAGTTATCTACACGACGGGGAGTCAGGCAACTATGGATGAACGAAATAG
ACAGATCGCTGAGATAGGTGCCTCACTGATTAAGCATTGGTAACTGTCAGACCAAGTTTACTCATATATA
CTTTAGATTGATTTAAAACTTCATTTTTAATTTAAAAGGATCTAGGTGAAGATCCTTTTTGATAATCTCA
TGACCAAAATCCCTTAACGTGAGTTTTCGTTCCACTGAGCGTCAGACCCCGTAGAAAAGATCAAAGGATC
TTCTTGAGATCCTTTTTTTCTGCGCGTAATCTGCTGCTTGCAAACAAAAAAACCACCGCTACCAGCGGTG
GTTTGTTTGCCGGATCAAGAGCTACCAACTCTTTTTCCGAAGGTAACTGGCTTCAGCAGAGCGCAGATAC
CAAATACTGTTCTTCTAGTGTAGCCGTAGTTAGGCCACCACTTCAAGAACTCTGTAGCACCGCCTACATA
CCTCGCTCTGCTAATCCTGTTACCAGTGGCTGCTGCCAGTGGCGATAAGTCGTGTCTTACCGGGTTGGAC
TCAAGACGATAGTTACCGGATAAGGCGCAGCGGTCGGGCTGAACGGGGGGTTCGTGCACACAGCCCAGCT
TGGAGCGAACGACCTACACCGAACTGAGATACCTACAGCGTGAGCTATGAGAAAGCGCCACGCTTCCCGA
AGGGAGAAAGGCGGACAGGTATCCGGTAAGCGGCAGGGTCGGAACAGGAGAGCGCACGAGGGAGCTTCCA
GGGGGAAACGCCTGGTATCTTTATAGTCCTGTCGGGTTTCGCCACCTCTGACTTGAGCGTCGATTTTTGT
GATGCTCGTCAGGGGGGCGGAGCCTATGGAAAA
